>Addgene plasmid #27846 | pUT1680-HQ858764 | depositor full sequence | sequence record 13120 | Author sequence
CAAATAATGATTTTATTTTGACTGATAGTGACCTGTTCGTTGCAACAAATTGATGAGCAATGCTTTTTTA
TAATGCCAACTTTGTACAAAAAAGCAGGCTCCGCGGCCGCCTTGTTTAACTTTAAGAAGGAGCCCTTCAC
CATGTTGCCGTACCCTAACAACCCTCACCATTTCGGCGTCTCCCAAGAACTCCCACACCCAAACCCTACG
GCCGGCTTCCCCATGCCTCCACCGGGCGCGCATCTGGATCAGCGCTACTACGTGGACCATCACTTCTTTC
CCGGCCACGGTCACTGCTTCAACTCCGAGACTCTGGAGGCGGTGCTGAGGCCGGCGCGCGCTGCCCCAGA
GTGCGACGAGGCCCTAGTAGTCACGGCGCCGCAGGCGGGTGGAAGAAGAAACGGTAGTCTGCCTGCCGCC
GCCGCCGCCGGCCAGGGCCAGGGCCAGGGCCACGCCCGAGCGCGGAAGCGCCCGTTCCGGACGGACCGGC
ACAGCAAGATCCGGACGGCGCAGGGCGTGCGCGACCGCCGGATGCGGCTGTCCCTCGACGTCGCCCGCGA
CTTCTTCGCTCTGCAGGACCGGCTCGGCTTCGATAAGGCCAGCAAGACGGTGGACTGGCTGCTCACCCAG
TCCAAGCCGGCCATCGAGCGGCTCGCCGCCGCCACCGAGCCCTCCCACCAGCGGAGCGACGACGCAGCTT
TCTCACCCCCAACGTCAGGGGTGGCTGATGTGTCAGCTGGTAATAAGAGCGGAGGAGTTGCCGAGAAGTT
GGGCCGCTCCAGAAGTGGGGGATCCGCGTCCATGGAGATGGAGCGCGCCTGCGGGCTGGACCGCCTCGTG
TCGGCCGCACCAGTGCTTCGTGAGTACTACTACGGCCTCAGCGAGATGATGAGCAACGACAACGGAGGAG
ATGGCGACGACGACGGTGAGTACGAGGAAGACGGTGATTTCCTGGACGGTATGCAATATAAGGGTGGGCG
CGCCGACCCAGCTTTCTTGTACAAAGTTGGCATTATAAGAAAGCATTGCTTATCAATTTGTTGCAACGAA
CAGGTCACTATCAGTCAAAATAAAATCATTATTTGCCATCCAGCTGATATCCCCTATAGTGAGTCGTATT
ACATGGTCATAGCTGTTTCCTGGCAGCTCTGGCCCGTGTCTCAAAATCTCTGATGTTACATTGCACAAGA
TAAAAATATATCATCATGAACAATAAAACTGTCTGCTTACATAAACAGTAATACAAGGGGTGTTATGAGC
CATATTCAACGGGAAACGTCGAGGCCGCGATTAAATTCCAACATGGATGCTGATTTATATGGGTATAAAT
GGGCTCGCGATAATGTCGGGCAATCAGGTGCGACAATCTATCGCTTGTATGGGAAGCCCGATGCGCCAGA
GTTGTTTCTGAAACATGGCAAAGGTAGCGTTGCCAATGATGTTACAGATGAGATGGTCAGACTAAACTGG
CTGACGGAATTTATGCCTCTTCCGACCATCAAGCATTTTATCCGTACTCCTGATGATGCATGGTTACTCA
CCACTGCGATCCCCGGAAAAACAGCATTCCAGGTATTAGAAGAATATCCTGATTCAGGTGAAAATATTGT
TGATGCGCTGGCAGTGTTCCTGCGCCGGTTGCATTCGATTCCTGTTTGTAATTGTCCTTTTAACAGCGAT
CGCGTATTTCGTCTCGCTCAGGCGCAATCACGAATGAATAACGGTTTGGTTGATGCGAGTGATTTTGATG
ACGAGCGTAATGGCTGGCCTGTTGAACAAGTCTGGAAAGAAATGCATAAACTTTTGCCATTCTCACCGGA
TTCAGTCGTCACTCATGGTGATTTCTCACTTGATAACCTTATTTTTGACGAGGGGAAATTAATAGGTTGT
ATTGATGTTGGACGAGTCGGAATCGCAGACCGATACCAGGATCTTGCCATCCTATGGAACTGCCTCGGTG
AGTTTTCTCCTTCATTACAGAAACGGCTTTTTCAAAAATATGGTATTGATAATCCTGATATGAATAAATT
GCAGTTTCATTTGATGCTCGATGAGTTTTTCTAATCAGAATTGGTTAATTGGTTGTAACACTGGCAGAGC
ATTACGCTGACTTGACGGGACGGCGCAAGCTCATGACCAAAATCCCTTAACGTGAGTTACGCGTCGTTCC
ACTGAGCGTCAGACCCCGTAGAAAAGATCAAAGGATCTTCTTGAGATCCTTTTTTTCTGCGCGTAATCTG
CTGCTTGCAAACAAAAAAACCACCGCTACCAGCGGTGGTTTGTTTGCCGGATCAAGAGCTACCAACTCTT
TTTCCGAAGGTAACTGGCTTCAGCAGAGCGCAGATACCAAATACTGTCCTTCTAGTGTAGCCGTAGTTAG
GCCACCACTTCAAGAACTCTGTAGCACCGCCTACATACCTCGCTCTGCTAATCCTGTTACCAGTGGCTGC
TGCCAGTGGCGATAAGTCGTGTCTTACCGGGTTGGACTCAAGACGATAGTTACCGGATAAGGCGCAGCGG
TCGGGCTGAACGGGGGGTTCGTGCACACAGCCCAGCTTGGAGCGAACGACCTACACCGAACTGAGATACC
TACAGCGTGAGCATTGAGAAAGCGCCACGCTTCCCGAAGGGAGAAAGGCGGACAGGTATCCGGTAAGCGG
CAGGGTCGGAACAGGAGAGCGCACGAGGGAGCTTCCAGGGGGAAACGCCTGGTATCTTTATAGTCCTGTC
GGGTTTCGCCACCTCTGACTTGAGCGTCGATTTTTGTGATGCTCGTCAGGGGGGCGGAGCCTATGGAAAA
ACGCCAGCAACGCGGCCTTTTTACGGTTCCTGGCCTTTTGCTGGCCTTTTGCTCACATGTTCTTTCCTGC
GTTATCCCCTGATTCTGTGGATAACCGTATTACCGCCTTTGAGTGAGCTGATACCGCTCGCCGCAGCCGA
ACGACCGAGCGCAGCGAGTCAGTGAGCGAGGAAGCGGAAGAGCGCCCAATACGCAAACCGCCTCTCCCCG
CGCGTTGGCCGATTCATTAATGCAGCTGGCACGACAGGTTTCCCGACTGGAAAGCGGGCAGTGAGCGCAA
CGCAATTAATACGCGTACCGCTAGCCAGGAAGAGTTTGTAGAAACGCAAAAAGGCCATCCGTCAGGATGG
CCTTCTGCTTAGTTTGATGCCTGGCAGTTTATGGCGGGCGTCCTGCCCGCCACCCTCCGGGCCGTTGCTT
CACAACGTTCAAATCCGCTCCCGGCGGATTTGTCCTACTCAGGAGAGCGTTCACCGACAAACAACAGATA
AAACGAAAGGCCCAGTCTTCCGACTGAGCCTTTCGTTTTATTTGATGCCTGGCAGTTCCCTACTCTCGCG
TTAACGCTAGCATGGATGTTTTCCCAGTCACGACGTTGTAAAACGACGGCCAGTCTTAAGCTCGGGCCC
Features (pLannotate 1.2.2; 11 found; start..end, strand, type, name):
      1..100     +  protein_bind   attL1: mutant version of attL; recombination site for the Gateway® LR reaction LR Clonase™
    112..132     +  RBS            RBS: efficient ribosome binding site from bacteriophage T7 gene 10 (Olins and Rangwala, 1989)
    466..738     +  CDS            TCP18 (fragment): TCP18_ARATH - Also known as BRC1, TBL1. Experimental evidence at protein level: Swiss-Prot protein existence level 1. Transcription factor that prevents axillary bud outgrowth and delays early axillary bud development. Indirectly required for the auxin-induced control of apical dominance. From Arabidopsis thaliana (Mouse-ear cress).
    986..1085    -  protein_bind   attL2: mutant version of attL; recombination site for the Gateway® LR reaction LR Clonase™
   1103..1121    -  promoter       T7 promoter: promoter for bacteriophage T7 RNA polymerase
   1255..2064    +  CDS            KanR: aminoglycoside phosphotransferase; aph(3')-Ia; confers resistance to kanamycin in bacteria or G418 (Geneticin®) in eukaryotes
   2211..2799    +  rep_origin     ori: high-copy-number ColE1/pMB1/pBR322/pUC origin of replication
   2982..3074    +  CDS            lacI (fragment): lac repressor; lacI; The lac repressor binds to the lac operator to inhibit transcription in E. coli. This inhibition can be relieved by adding lactose or isopropyl-β-D-thiogalactopyranoside (IPTG).
   3129..3156    -  terminator     rrnB T2 terminator: transcription terminator T2 from the E. coli rrnB gene
   3288..3331    +  terminator     rrnB T1 terminator: Escherichia coli rrnB; transcription terminator T1 from the E. coli rrnB gene
   3378..3414    -  CDS            lacZα (fragment): LacZα fragment of β-galactosidase; lacZ fragment
