[The description below was written by a language model from this plasmid's Addgene catalogue record and pLannotate feature annotations shown in this document.]
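Description:
pUT1680-HQ858764 is a Gateway entry clone built on the Invitrogen pENTR/SD backbone, carrying the coding sequence of a maize (Zea mays) TCP-family transcription factor. It belongs to the Maize TFome, a collection of transcription factor open reading frames assembled for functional genomics. The plasmid is about 3.4 kb, made up of the 2.6 kb backbone and an 828 bp insert. It is propagated in E. coli under kanamycin selection, conferred by an aph(3')-Ia aminoglycoside phosphotransferase gene. Replication relies on a ColE1/pUC-type origin, which the feature annotation calls high-copy although the catalogue entry lists the plasmid as low copy.

The insert was PCR-amplified from a full-length cDNA template and retains its native stop codon, so it suits native or N-terminally tagged expression rather than C-terminal fusions. It lies between attL1 and attL2, the recombination sites that allow an LR Clonase reaction to transfer the ORF into any attR-containing destination vector. Just downstream of attL1 sits the bacteriophage T7 gene 10 ribosome binding site, the "SD" element of this backbone, which supports translation in bacteria once the ORF has been moved into a prokaryotic expression vector. The automated annotation labels part of the insert as a fragment resembling Arabidopsis TCP18 (BRC1). This reflects homology within the conserved TCP region, not an Arabidopsis origin.

Other backbone features are the rrnB T1 and T2 terminators upstream of the cassette, which limit read-through transcription into the insert, and a T7 promoter beyond attL2 that points back toward it. Short lacI and lacZα remnants are also annotated. The entry clone carries no promoter for expression in plants, so it serves mainly as a sequence-verified source for shuttling the ORF into destination vectors.
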