Addgene plasmid #27846: pUT1680-HQ858764
Depositing lab: John Gray & Erich Grotewold. Depositing organization: University of Toledo. Publication: The Maize TFome--development of a transcription factor open reading frame collection for functional genomics. Burdo B, Gray J, Goetting-Minesky MP, Wittler B, Hunt M, Li T, Velliquette D, Thomas J, Gentzel I, dos Santos Brito M, Mejia-Guerra MK, Connolly LN, Qaisi D, Li W, Casas MI, Doseff AI, Grotewold E. Plant J. 2014 Oct;80(2):356-66. doi: 10.1111/tpj.12623. Epub 2014 Aug 26. PubMed 25053252.
Backbone
  Vector backbone: pENTR/SD
  Backbone manufacturer: Invitrogen
  Backbone size w/o insert (bp): 2601
  Vector type: Entry vector
Growth in bacteria
  Bacterial resistance: Kanamycin, 50 μg/mL
  Growth temperature: 37°C
  Growth strain: DH5alpha
  Growth instructions: E. coli TOP10
  Copy number: Low Copy
Gene/Insert
  Gene/Insert name: TCP transcription factor from DR792871
  Species: Zea mays
  Insert size (bp): 828
  GenBank ID: HQ858764
  Cloning method: Restriction Enzyme
  Sequencing primers: 5′ M13 For; 3′ M13 Rev
Terms and licenses: Academic/Nonprofit Terms; Industry Terms: Not Available to Industry
Depositor comments: This CDS was amplified using PCR from a full length cDNA template from the Maize Full-length cDNA Project (www.maizecdna.org) and the PCR product included the stop codon. The PCR product was cloned into a Gateway pENTR/SD vector. Further information on this gene may be obtained at www.grassius.org using the GenBank number. (The second half of the plasmid name is the GenBank Number for the sequence of the insert)
How to cite: pUT1680-HQ858764 was a gift from John Gray & Erich Grotewold (Addgene plasmid # 27846 ; http://n2t.net/addgene:27846 ; RRID:Addgene_27846)
