>Addgene plasmid #27846 | pUT1680-HQ858764 | addgene partial sequence | sequence record 34136 | 27846 with M13pUC-Fwd
TGATTTTATTTTGACTGATAGTGACCTGTTCGTTGCAACAAATTGATGAGCAATGCTTTTTTATAATGCC
AACTTTGTACAAAAAAGCAGGCTCCGCGGCCGCCTTGTTTAACTTTAAGAAGGAGCCCTTCACCATGTTG
CCGTACCCTAACAACCCTCACCATTTCGGCGTCTCCCAAGAACTCCCACACCCAAACCCTACGGCCGGCT
TCCCCATGCCTCCACCGGGCGCGCATCTGGATCAGCGCTACTACGTGGACCATCACTTCTTTCCCGGCCA
CGGTCACTGCTTCAACTCCGAGACTCTGGAGGCGGTGCTGAGGCCGGCGCGCGCTGCCCCAGAGTGCGAC
GAGGCCCTAGTAGTCACGGCGCCGCAGGCGGGTGGAAGAAGAAACGGTAGTCTGCCTGCCGCCGCCGCCG
CCGGCCAGGGCCAGGGCCAGGGCCACGCCCGAGCGCGGAAGCGCCCGTTCCGGACGGACCGGCACAGCAA
GATCCGGACGGCGCAGGGCGTGCGCGACCGCCGGATGCGGCTGTCCCTCGACGTCGCCCGCGACTTCTTC
GCTCTGCAGGACCGGCTCGGCTTCGATAAGGCCAGCAAGACGGTGGACTGGCTGCTCACCCAGTCCAAGC
CGGCCATCGAGCGGCTCGCCGCCGCCACCGAGCCCTCCCACCAGCGGAGCGACGACGCAGCTTTCTCACC
CCCAACGTCAGGGGTGGCTGATGTGTCAGCTGGTAATAAGAGCGG
